>Addgene plasmid #218759 | pAAV-hSyn-ConVERGD-(HA)hM4Di-W3SL | addgene full sequence | sequence record 432193 | Addgene NGS Result
AGATCAGTTGGGTGCACGAGTGGGTTACATCGAACTGGATCTCAACAGCGGTAAGATCCTTGAGAGTTTT
CGCCCCGAAGAACGTTTTCCAATGATGAGCACTTTTAAAGTTCTGCTATGTGGCGCGGTATTATCCCGTA
TTGACGCCGGGCAAGAGCAACTCGGTCGCCGCATACACTATTCTCAGAATGACTTGGTTGAGTACTCACC
AGTCACAGAAAAGCATCTTACGGATGGCATGACAGTAAGAGAATTATGCAGTGCTGCCATAACCATGAGT
GATAACACTGCGGCCAACTTACTTCTGACAACGATCGGAGGACCGAAGGAGCTAACCGCTTTTTTGCACA
ACATGGGGGATCATGTAACTCGCCTTGATCGTTGGGAACCGGAGCTGAATGAAGCCATACCAAACGACGA
GCGTGACACCACGATGCCTGTAGCAATGGCAACAACGTTGCGCAAACTATTAACTGGCGAACTACTTACT
CTAGCTTCCCGGCAACAATTAATAGACTGGATGGAGGCGGATAAAGTTGCAGGACCACTTCTGCGCTCGG
CCCTTCCGGCTGGCTGGTTTATTGCTGATAAATCTGGAGCCGGTGAGCGTGGTTCTCGCGGTATCATTGC
AGCACTGGGGCCAGATGGTAAGCCCTCCCGTATCGTAGTTATCTACACGACGGGGAGTCAGGCAACTATG
GATGAACGAAATAGACAGATCGCTGAGATAGGTGCCTCACTGATTAAGCATTGGTAACTGTCAGACCAAG
TTTACTCATATATACTTTAGATTGATTTAAAACTTCATTTTTAATTTAAAAGGATCTAGGTGAAGATCCT
TTTTGATAATCTCATGACCAAAATCCCTTAACGTGAGTTTTCGTTCCACTGAGCGTCAGACCCCGTAGAA
AAGATCAAAGGATCTTCTTGAGATCCTTTTTTTCTGCGCGTAATCTGCTGCTTGCAAACAAAAAAACCAC
CGCTACCAGCGGTGGTTTGTTTGCCGGATCAAGAGCTACCAACTCTTTTTCCGAAGGTAACTGGCTTCAG
CAGAGCGCAGATACCAAATACTGTTCTTCTAGTGTAGCCGTAGTTAGGCCACCACTTCAAGAACTCTGTA
GCACCGCCTACATACCTCGCTCTGCTAATCCTGTTACCAGTGGCTGCTGCCAGTGGCGATAAGTCGTGTC
TTACCGGGTTGGACTCAAGACGATAGTTACCGGATAAGGCGCAGCGGTCGGGCTGAACGGGGGGTTCGTG
CACACAGCCCAGCTTGGAGCGAACGACCTACACCGAACTGAGATACCTACAGCGTGAGCTATGAGAAAGC
GCCACGCTTCCCGAAGGGAGAAAGGCGGACAGGTATCCGGTAAGCGGCAGGGTCGGAACAGGAGAGCGCA
CGAGGGAGCTTCCAGGGGGAAACGCCTGGTATCTTTATAGTCCTGTCGGGTTTCGCCACCTCTGACTTGA
GCGTCGATTTTTGTGATGCTCGTCAGGGGGGCGGAGCCTATGGAAAAACGCCAGCAACGCGGCCTTTTTA
CGGTTCCTGGCCTTTTGCTGGCCTTTTGCTCACATGTTCTTTCCTGCGTTATCCCCTGATTCTGTGGATA
ACCGTATTACCGCCTTTGAGTGAGCTGATACCGCTCGCCGCAGCCGAACGACCGAGCGCAGCGAGTCAGT
GAGCGAGGAAGCGGAAGAGCGCCCAATACGCAAACCGCCTCTCCCCGCGCGTTGGCCGATTCATTAATGC
AGCTGGCACGACAGGTTTCCCGACTGGAAAGCGGGCAGTGAGCGCAACGCAATTAATGTGAGTTAGCTCA
CTCATTAGGCACCCCAGGCTTTACACTTTATGCTTCCGGCTCGTATGTTGTGTGGAATTGTGAGCGGATA
ACAATTTCACACAGGAAACAGCTATGACCATGATTACGCCAAGCTCGGCGCGCCATTGGGATCCAATCCT
GCAGGCAGCTGCGCGCTCGCTCGCTCACTGAGGCCGCCCGGGCAAAGCCCGGGCGTCGGGCGACCTTTGG
TCGCCCGGCCTCAGTGAGCGAGCGAGCGCGCAGAGAGGGAGTGGCCAACTCCATCACTAGGGGTTCCTGG
AGCTCCGGTTACCGGCCGCTTTAAAAAACCTCCCACATCTCCCCCTGAACCTGAAACATAAAATGAATGC
AATTGTTGTTGTTAACTTGTTTATTGCAGCTTATAATGGTTACAAATAAAGCAATAGCATCACAAATTTC
ACAAATAAAGCTAGATGGTTACAAATAAAGCAATAGCATCACAAATTTCACAAATAAACACCACGGAATT
GTCAGTGCCCAACAGCCGAGCCCCTGTCCAGCAGCGGGCAAGGCAGGCGGCGATGAGTTCCGCCGTGGCA
AGAACTAACCAGGATTTATACAAGGAGGAGAAAATGAAAGCCATACGGGAAGCAATAGCATGATACAAAG
GCATTAAAGCAGCGTATCCACATAGCGTAAAAGGAGCAACATAGTTAAGAATACCAGTCAATCTTTCACA
AATTTTGTAATCCAGAGGTTGATTATCTCGGGCATCGAATATCGAATCGGCTAAGCTCTAGAAAGCTTCG
TACGGAAGTTACTATTCCGAAGTTCCTATTCTCTAGAAAGTATAGGAACTTCGTGTCGATGGTGATGCTT
GGCAATTCGGGTCGATGGTGAAGCATTGGTCTTCCTATTTTGATGAAGTTCCTATTCTTCAAAAGGTATA
GGAACTTCCTCGAGACCGGTAGCCACCATGTACCCATACGATGTTCCAGATTACGCTATGGCCAACTTCA
CACCAGTCAATGGCAGCTCGGGCAATCAGTCCGTGCGCCTGGTCACGTCATCATCCCACAATCGCTATGA
GACGGTGGAAATGGTCTTCATTGCCACAGTGACAGGCTCCCTGAGCCTGGTGACTGTCGTGGGCAACATC
CTGGTGATGCTGTCCATCAAGGTCAACAGGCAGCTGCAGACAGTCAACAACTACTTCCTCTTCAGCCTGG
CGTGTGCTGATCTCATCATAGGCGCCTTCTCCATGAACCTCTACACCGTGTACATCATCAAGGGCTACTG
GCCCCTGGGCGCCGTGGTCTGCGACCTGTGGCTGGCCCTGGACTGCGTGGTGAGCAACGCCTCCGTCATG
AACCTTCTCATCATCAGCTTTGACCGCTACTTCTGCGTCACCAAGCCTCTCACCTACCCTGCCCGGCGCA
CCACCAAGATGGCAGGCCTCATGATTGCTGCTGCCTGGGTACTGTCCTTCGTGCTCTGGGCGCCTGCCAT
CTTGTTCTGGCAGTTTGTGGTGGGTAAGCGGACGGTGCCCGACAACCAGTGCTTCATCCAGTTCCTGTCC
AACCCAGCAGTGACCTTTGGCACAGCCATTGCTGGCTTCTACCTGCCTGTGGTCATCATGACGGTGCTGT
ACATCCACATCTCCCTGGCCAGTCGCAGCCGAGTCCACAAGCACCGGCCCGAGGGCCCGAAGGAGAAGAA
AGCCAAGACGCTGGCCTTCCTCAAGAGCCCACTAATGAAGCAGAGCGTCAAGAAGCCCCCGCCCGGGGAG
GCCGCCCGGGAGGAGCTGCGCAATGGCAAGCTGGAGGAGGCCCCCCCGCCAGCGCTGCCACCGCCACCGC
GCCCCGTGGCTGATAAGGACACTTCCAATGAGTCCAGCTCAGGCAGTGCCACCCAGAACACCAAGGAACG
CCCAGCCACAGAGCTGTCCACCACAGAGGCCACCACGCCCGCCATGCCCGCCCCTCCCCTGCAGCCGCGG
GCCCTCAACCCAGCCTCCAGATGGTCCAAGATCCAGATTGTGACGAAGCAGACAGGCAATGAGTGTGTGA
CAGCCATTGAGATTGTGCCTGCCACGCCGGCTGGCATGCGCCCTGCGGCCAACGTGGCCCGCAAGTTCGC
CAGCATCGCTCGCAACCAGGTGCGCAAGAAGCGGCAGATGGCGGCCCGGGAGCGCAAAGTGACACGAACG
ATCTTTGCCATTCTGCTTGCCTTCATCCTCACCTGGACGCCCTACAACGTCATGGTCCTGGTGAACACCT
TCTGCCAGAGCTGCATCCCTGACACGGTGTGGTCCATTGGCTACTGGCTCTGCTACGTCAACAGCACCAT
CAACCCTGCCTGCTATGCTCTGTGCAACGCCACCTTTAAAAAGACCTTCCGGCACCTGCTGCTGTGCCAG
TATCGGAACATCGGCACTGCCAGGTAGCATAACTTCGTATAATGTATGCTATACGAAGTTATTTTCTTTC
TTTGCGCGTCCTGGATTCGCGGAAACGCGTACATCCAGCTGACGAGTCCCAAATAGGACGAAACGCGCTT
TTCTTTTTGTTTTTATAACTTCGTATAATGTATGCTATACGAAGTTATCTTAAGGTCGACGAAGTTCCTA
TACTTTCTAGAGAATAGGAACTTCGGAATAGGAACTTCGTGTCGATGGTGATGCTTGGCAATTCGGGTCG
ATGGTGAAGCATTGGTCTTCCTATTTTGATGAAGTTCCTATACCTTTTGAAGAATAGGAACTTCGCTAGC
GGTACCCTGCGCTCTCAGGCACGACACGACTCCTCCGCTGCCCACCGCAGACTGAGGCAGCGCTGAGTCG
CCGGCGCCGCAGCGCAGATGGTCGCGCCCGTGCCCCCCTATCTCGCGCCTCGCGTGGTGCGGTCCGGCTG
GGCCGGCGGCGGCGCGGACGCGACCAAGGTGGCCGGGAAGGGGAGTTTGCGGGGGACCGGCGAGTGACGT
CAGCGCGCCTTCAGTGCTGAGGCGGCGGTGGCGCGCGCCGCCAGGCGGGGGCGAAGGCACTGTCCGCGGT
GCTGAAGCTGGCAGTGCGCACGCGCCTCGCCGCATCCTGTTTCCCCTCCCCCTCTCTGATAGGGGATGCG
CAATTTGGGGAATGGGGGTTGGGTGCTTGTCCAGTGGGTCGGGGTCGGTCGTCAGGTAGGCACCCCCACC
CCGCCTCATCCTGGTCCTAAAACCCACTTGCACTGCGATCGCGGGCCCGTGCAGCATCTGCGGCCGCAGG
AACCCCTAGTGATGGAGTTGGCCACTCCCTCTCTGCGCGCTCGCTCGCTCACTGAGGCCGGGCGACCAAA
GGTCGCCCGACGCCCGGGCGGCCTCAGTGAGCGAGCGAGCGCGCAGCTGCCTGCAGGATTGGATCCCAAT
ACGCGTCAATTCACTGGCCGTCGTTTTACAACGTCGTGACTGGGAAAACCCTGGCGTTACCCAACTTAAT
CGCCTTGCAGCACATCCCCCTTTCGCCAGCTGGCGTAATAGCGAAGAGGCCCGCACCGATCGCCCTTCCC
AACAGTTGCGCAGCCTGAATGGCGAATGGCGCCTGATGCGGTATTTTCTCCTTACGCATCTGTGCGGTAT
TTCACACCGCATATGGTGCACTCTCAGTACAATCTGCTCTGATGCCGCATAGTTAAGCCAGCCCCGACAC
CCGCCAACACCCGCTGACGCGCCCTGACGGGCTTGTCTGCTCCCGGCATCCGCTTACAGACAAGCTGTGA
CAGTCTCCGGGAGCTGCATGTGTCAGAGGTTTTCACCGTCATCACCGAAACGCGCGAGACAAAAGGGCCT
CGTGATACGCCTATTTTTATAGGTTAATGTCATGATAATAATGGTTTCTTAGACGTCAGGTGGCACTTTT
CGGGGAAATGTGCGCGGAACCCCTATTTGTTTATTTTTCTAAATACATTCAAATATGTATCCGCTCATGA
GACAATAACCCTGATAAATGCTTCAATAATATTGAAAAAGGAAGAGTATGAGTATTCAACATTTCCGTGT
CGCCCTTATTCCCTTTTTTGCGGCATTTTGCCTTCCTGTTTTTGCTCACCCAGAAACGCTGGTGAAAGTA
AAAGATGCTGA
Features (pLannotate 1.2.2; 25 found; start..end, strand, type, name):
    928..1516    +  rep_origin     ori: high-copy-number ColE1/pMB1/pBR322/pUC origin of replication
   1699..1791    +  CDS            lacI (fragment): lac repressor; lacI; The lac repressor binds to the lac operator to inhibit transcription in E. coli. This inhibition can be relieved by adding lactose or isopropyl-β-D-thiogalactopyranoside (IPTG).
   1804..1825    +  protein_bind   CAP binding site: CAP binding activates transcription in the presence of cAMP. E. coli catabolite activator protein
   1840..1870    +  promoter       lac promoter: promoter for the E. coli lac operon
   1878..1894    +  protein_bind   lac operator: The lac repressor binds to the lac operator to inhibit transcription in E. coli. This inhibition can be relieved by adding lactose or isopropyl-β-D-thiogalactopyranoside (IPTG). lac repressor encoded by lacI
   1958..2098    -  repeat_region  AAV2 ITR: inverted terminal repeat of adeno-associated virus serotype 2 inverted
   2184..2251    +  polyA_signal   SV40 poly(A) signal (fragment): SV40 polyadenylation signal
   2255..2298    +  polyA_signal   SV40 poly(A) signal (fragment): SV40 polyadenylation signal
   2297..2381    -  misc_feature   WPRE (fragment): woodchuck hepatitis virus posttranscriptional regulatory element
   2387..2544    -  misc_feature   WPRE (fragment): woodchuck hepatitis virus posttranscriptional regulatory element
   2609..2642    +  protein_bind   FRT (minimal): supports FLP-mediated excision but not integration (Turan and Bode, 2011) FLP recombinase from the Saccharomyces cerevisiae 2μ plasmid
   2761..2787    +  CDS            3xHA (fragment): three tandem HA epitope tags
   2788..4224    +  CDS            CHRM4: ACM4_HUMAN - Experimental evidence at protein level: Swiss-Prot protein existence level 1. The muscarinic acetylcholine receptor mediates various cellular responses, including inhibition of adenylate cyclase, breakdown of phosphoinositides and modulation of potassium channels through the action of G proteins. Primary transducing effect is inhibition of adenylate cyclase. From Homo sapiens (Human).
   4229..4262    -  protein_bind   loxP: Cre-mediated recombination occurs in the 8-bp core sequence (GCATACAT). Cre recombinase
   4302..4351    +  ncRNA          Hammerhead 1: Accession: RF00163 - Hammerhead ribozyme (type I)
   4355..4388    -  protein_bind   loxP: Cre-mediated recombination occurs in the 8-bp core sequence (GCATACAT). Cre recombinase
   4401..4448    -  protein_bind   FRT: FLP-mediated recombination occurs in the 8-bp core sequence TCTAGAAA (Turan and Bode, 2011). FLP recombinase from the Saccharomyces cerevisiae 2μ plasmid
   4557..5004    -  promoter       hSyn promoter: human synapsin I promoter; confers neuron-specific expression (Kügler et al., 2003)
   5073..5100    -  repeat_region  AAV2 ITR (fragment): inverted terminal repeat of adeno-associated virus serotype 2 inverted
   5129..5156    -  repeat_region  AAV2 ITR (fragment): inverted terminal repeat of adeno-associated virus serotype 2 inverted
   5189..5346    +  CDS            lacZα (fragment): LacZα fragment of β-galactosidase; lacZ fragment
   5352..5451    -  misc_feature   bom (fragment): basis of mobility region from pBR322
   5553..5588    -  CDS            rop (fragment): Rop protein, which maintains plasmids at low copy number; rop
   5683..5787    +  promoter       AmpR promoter: bla
   5788..757     +  CDS            AmpR (across the origin): β-lactamase; bla; confers resistance to ampicillin, carbenicillin, and related antibiotics
