[The description below was written by a language model from this plasmid's Addgene catalogue record and pLannotate feature annotations shown in this document.]
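Description:
pAAV-hSyn-ConVERGD-(HA)hM4Di-W3SL is an AAV transfer plasmid (about 5.9 kb) for neuron-specific expression of the inhibitory chemogenetic receptor hM4Di only in cells that contain both Cre and Flp recombinases. It is propagated in E. coli under ampicillin selection (AmpR with its bla promoter). It carries a ColE1/pUC-type origin, although the catalogue lists it as low copy. Leftover backbone fragments (lac promoter/operator, lacZα, lacI, bom, rop) are annotated outside the viral cassette. AAV2 inverted terminal repeats flank the payload and allow it to be packaged into recombinant AAV. One ITR is annotated in full, and the other is detected only as short fragments.

The human synapsin I promoter lies on the minus strand, while the coding sequence for the HA-tagged human muscarinic M4 receptor (CHRM4) derivative lies on the plus strand. The open reading frame is therefore inverted relative to its promoter in the starting configuration. FRT sites in opposite orientation (one minimal, one full-length) bracket this coding region, which is consistent with Flp-driven inversion into the sense orientation. Between the promoter and the coding sequence, two loxP sites in the same orientation flank a hammerhead ribozyme, an arrangement that permits Cre-mediated excision. A self-cleaving ribozyme would be expected to destabilise the transcript until it is removed, so both recombination events would be needed for productive expression. This fits the stated AND (Cre+Flp) logic, though the record does not spell out the mechanism. The truncated WPRE and SV40 poly(A) fragments downstream correspond to the compact W3SL element, which saves packaging capacity. The record supports use of the construct for intersectional chemogenetic silencing of genetically defined neuronal populations from a single vector.
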