Addgene plasmid #218759: pAAV-hSyn-ConVERGD-(HA)hM4Di-W3SL
Purpose: Provides AND intersectional (Cre+Flp) expression of HA-hM4Di
Depositing lab: Lindsay Schwarz. Depositing organization: St. Jude Children's Research Hospital. Publication: A Novel Single Vector Intersectional AAV Strategy for Interrogating Cellular Diversity and Brain Function. Hughes AC, Pollard BG, Xu B, Gammons JW, Chapman P, Bikoff JB, Schwarz LA. bioRxiv. 2023 Feb 8:2023.02.07.527312. doi: 10.1101/2023.02.07.527312. Preprint. PubMed 36798174.
Backbone
  Vector backbone: pAAV
  Backbone manufacturer: Azenta Life Sciences
  Vector type: AAV
Growth in bacteria
  Bacterial resistance: Ampicillin, 100 μg/mL
  Growth temperature: 30°C
  Growth strain: NEB Stable
  Copy number: Low Copy
Gene/Insert
  Gene/Insert name: hM4Di
  Species: Synthetic
  Promoter: hSyn
  Tag / fusion protein: HA (N terminal on insert)
  Cloning method: Other
Terms and licenses: Academic/Nonprofit Terms; Industry Terms: Not Available to Industry
Depositor comments: Please visit https://doi.org/10.1101/2023.02.07.527312 for bioRxiv preprint.
How to cite: pAAV-hSyn-ConVERGD-(HA)hM4Di-W3SL was a gift from Lindsay Schwarz (Addgene plasmid # 218759 ; http://n2t.net/addgene:218759 ; RRID:Addgene_218759)
